>Addgene plasmid #14553 | pC.HA Vav1 | addgene full sequence | sequence record 313513 | Addgene NGS Result
CGTTACATAACTTACGGTAAATGGCCCGCCTGGCTGACCGCCCAACGACCCCCGCCCATTGACGTCAATA
ATGACGTATGTTCCCATAGTAACGCCAATAGGGACTTTCCATTGACGTCAATGGGTGGAGTATTTACGGT
AAACTGCCCACTTGGCAGTACATCAAGTGTATCATATGCCAAGTACGCCCCCTATTGACGTCAATGACGG
TAAATGGCCCGCCTGGCATTATGCCCAGTACATGACCTTATGGGACTTTCCTACTTGGCAGTACATCTAC
GTATTAGTCATCGCTATTACCATGGTGATGCGGTTTTGGCAGTACATCAATGGGCGTGGATAGCGGTTTG
ACTCACGGGGATTTCCAAGTCTCCACCCCATTGACGTCAATGGGAGTTTGTTTTGGCACCAAAATCAACG
GGACTTTCCAAAATGTCGTAACAACTCCGCCCCATTGACGCAAATGGGCGGTAGGCGTGTACGGTGGGAG
GTCTATATAAGCAGAGCTCGTTTAGTGAACCGTCAGATCGCCTGGAGACGCCATCCACGCTGTTTTGACC
TCCATAGAAGACACCGGGACCGATCCAGCCTCCGGGGGATCTTGGTGGCGTGAAACTCCCGCACCTCTTC
GGCCAGCGCCTTGTAGAAGCGCGTATGGCTTCTAGAATGGAGCTGTGGCGCCAATGCACCCACTGGCTCA
TCCAGTGCCGGGTGCTGCCGCCCAGCCACCGCGTGACCTGGGATGGGGCTCAGGTGTGTGAACTGGCCCA
GGCCCTCCGGGATGGTGTCCTTCTGTGTCAGCTGCTTAACAACCTGCTACCCCATGCCATCAACCTGCGT
GAGGTCAACCTGCGCCCCCAGATGTCCCAGTTCCTGTGCCTTAAGAACATTAGAACCTTCCTGTCCACCT
GCTGTGAGAAGTTCGGCCTCAAGCGGAGCGAGCTCTTCGAAGCCTTTGACCTCTTCGATGTGCAGGATTT
TGGCAAGGTCATCTACACCCTGTCTGCTCTGTCCTGGACCCCGATCGCCCAGAACAGGGGGATCATGCCC
TTCCCCACCGAGGAGGAGAGTGTAGGTGATGAAGACATCTACAGTGGCCTGTCCGACCAGATCGACGACA
CGGTGGAGGAGGATGAGGACCTGTATGACTGCGTGGAGAATGAGGAGGCGGAAGGCGACGAGATCTATGA
GGACCTCATGCGCTCGGAGCCCGTGTCCATGCCGCCCAAGATGACAGAGTATGACAAGCGCTGCTGCTGC
CTGCGGGAGATCCAGCAGACGGAGGAGAAGTACACTGACACGCTGGGCTCCATCCAGCAGCATTTCTTGA
AGCCCCTGCAACGGTTCCTGAAACCTCAAGACATTGAGATCATCTTTATCAACATTGAGGACCTGCTTCG
TGTTCATACTCACTTCCTAAAGGAGATGAAGGAAGCCCTGGGCACCCCTGGCGCAGCCAATCTCTACCAG
GTCTTCATCAAATACAAGGAGAGGTTCCTCGTCTATGGCCGCTACTGCAGCCAGGTGGAGTCAGCCAGCA
AACACCTGGACCGTGTGGCCGCAGCCCGGGAGGACGTGCAGATGAAGCTGGAGGAATGTTCTCAGAGAGC
CAACAACGGGAGGTTCACCCTGCGGGACCTGCTGATGGTGCCTATGCAGCGAGTTCTCAAATATCACCTC
CTTCTCCAGGAGCTGGTGAAACACACGCAGGAGGCGATGGAGAAGGAGAACCTGCGGCTGGCCCTGGATG
CCATGAGGGACCTGGCTCAGTGCGTGAACGAGGTCAAGCGAGACAACGAGACACTGCGACAGATCACCAA
TTTCCAGCTGTCCATTGAGAACCTGGACCAGTCTCTGGCTCACTATGGCCGGCCCAAGATCGACGGGGAA
CTCAAGATCACCTCGGTGGAACGGCGCTCCAAGATGGACAGGTATGCCTTCCTGCTCGACAAAGCTCTAC
TCATCTGTAAGCGCAGGGGAGACTCCTATGACCTCAAGGACTTTGTAAACCTGCACAGCTTCCAGGTTCG
GGATGACTCTTCAGGAGACCGAGACAACAAGAAGTGGAGCCACATGTTCCTCCTGATCGAGGACCAAGGT
GCCCAGGGCTATGAGCTGTTCTTCAAGACAAGAGAATTGAAGAAGAAGTGGATGGAGCAGTTTGAGATGG
CCATCTCCAACATCTATCCGGAGAATGCCACCGCCAACGGGCATGACTTCCAGATGTTCTCCTTTGAGGA
GACCACATCCTGCAAGGCCTGTCAGATGCTGCTTAGAGGTACCTTCTATCAGGGCTACCGCTGCCATCGG
TGCCGGGCATCTGCACACAAGGAGTGTCTGGGGAGGGTCCCTCCATGTGGCCGACATGGGCAAGATTTCC
CAGGAACTATGAAGAAGGACAAACTACATCGCAGGGCTCAGGACAAAAAGAGGAATGAGCTGGGTCTGCC
CAAGATGGAGGTGTTTCAGGAATACTACGGGCTTCCTCCACCCCCTGGAGCCATTGGACCCTTTCTACGG
CTCAACCCTGGAGACATTGTGGAGCTCACGAAGGCTGAGGCTGAACAGAACTGGTGGGAGGGCAGAAATA
CATCTACTAATGAAATTGGCTGGTTTCCTTGTAACAGGGTGAAGCCCTATGTCCATGGCCCTCCTCAGGA
CCTGTCTGTTCATCTCTGGTACGCAGGCCCCATGGAGCGGGCAGGGGCAGAGAGCATCCTGGCCAACCGC
TCGGACGGGACTTTCTTGGTGCGGCAGAGGGTGAAGGATGCAGCAGAATTTGCCATCAGCATTAAATATA
ACGTCGAGGTCAAGCACATTAAAATCATGACAGCAGAAGGACTGTACCGGATCACAGAGAAAAAGGCTTT
CCGGGGGCTTACGGAGCTGGTGGAGTTTTACCAGCAGAACTCTCTAAAGGATTGCTTCAAGTCTCTGGAC
ACCACCTTGCAGTTCCCCTTCAAGGAGCCTGAAAAGAGAACCATCAGCAGGCCAGCAGTGGGAAGCACAA
AGTATTTTGGCACAGCCAAAGCCCGCTATGACTTCTGCGCCCGAGACCGATCAGAGCTGTCGCTCAAGGA
GGGTGACATCATCAAGATCCTTAACAAGAAGGGACAGCAAGGCTGGTGGCGAGGGGAGATCTATGGCCGG
GTTGGCTGGTTCCCTGCCAACTACGTGGAGGAAGATTATTCTGAATACTGCACTAGTTATCCGTACGACG
TACCAGACTACGCATAAGAAAAGTGAGGATCCTGAGAACTTCAGGGTGAGTTTGGGGACCCTTGATTGTT
CTTTCTTTTTCGCTATTGTAAAATTCATGTTATATGGAGGGGGCAAAGTTTTCAGGGTGTTGTTTAGAAT
GGGAAGATGTCCCTTGTATCACCATGGACCCTCATGATAATTTTGTTTCTTTCACTTTCTACTCTGTTGA
CAACCATTGTCTCCTCTTATTTTCTTTTCATTTTCTGTAACTTTTTCGTTAAACTTTAGCTTGCATTTGT
AACGAATTTTTAAATTCACTTTTGTTTATTTGTCAGATTGTAAGTACTTTCTCTAATCACTTTTTTTTCA
AGGCAATCAGGGTATATTATATTGTACTTCAGCACAGTTTTAGAGAACAATTGTTATAATTAAATGATAA
GGTAGAATATTTCTGCATATAAATTCTGGCTGGCGTGGAAATATTCTTATTGGTAGAAACAACTACACCC
TGGTCATCATCCTGCCTTTCTCTTTATGGTTACAATGATATACACTGTTTGAGATGAGGATAAAATACTC
TGAGTCCAAACCGGGCCCCTCTGCTAACCATGTTCATGCCTTCTTCTCTTTCCTACAGCTCCTGGGCAAC
GTGCTGGTTGTTGTGCTGTCTCATCATTTTGGCAAAGAATTCACTCCTCAGGTGCAGGCTGCCTATCAGA
AGGTGGTGGCTGGTGTGGCCAATGCCCTGGCTCACAAATACCACTGAGATCTTTTTCCCTCTGCCAAAAA
TTATGGGGACATCATGAAGCCCCTTGAGCATCTGACTTCTGGCTAATAAAGGAAATTTATTTTCATTGCA
ATAGTGTGTTGGAATTTTTTGTGTCTCTCACTCGGAAGGACATATGGGAGGGCAAATCATTTAAAACATC
AGAATGAGTATTTGGTTTAGAGTTTGGCAACATATGCCCATATGCTGGCTGCCATGAACAAAGGTTGGCT
ATAAAGAGGTCATCAGTATATGAAACAGCCCCCTGCTGTCCATTCCTTATTCCATAGAAAAGCCTTGACT
TGAGGTTAGATTTTTTTTATATTTTGTTTTGTGTTATTTTTTTCTTTAACATCCCTAAAATTTTCCTTAC
ATGTTTTACTAGCCAGATTTTTCCTCCTCTCCTGACTACTCCCAGTCATAGCTGTCCCTCTTCTCTTATG
GAGATCCCTCGAGGAGCTTTTTGCAAAAGCCTAGGCCTCCAAAAAAGCCTCTTCACTACTTCTGGAATAG
CTCAGAGGCCGAGGCGGCCTCGGCCTCTGCATAAATAAAAAAAATTAGTCAGCCATGGGGCGGAGAATGG
GCGGAACTGGGCGGAGTTAGGGGCGGGATGGGCGGAGTTAGGGGCGGGACTATGGTTGCTGACTAATTGC
TGCATTAATGAATCGGCCAACGCGCGGGGAGAGGCGGTTTGCGTATTGGGCGCTCTTCCGCTTCCTCGCT
CACTGACTCGCTGCGCTCGGTCGTTCGGCTGCGGCGAGCGGTATCAGCTCACTCAAAGGCGGTAATACGG
TTATCCACAGAATCAGGGGATAACGCAGGAAAGAACATGTGAGCAAAAGGCCAGCAAAAGGCCAGGAACC
GTAAAAAGGCCGCGTTGCTGGCGTTTTTCCATAGGCTCCGCCCCCCTGACGAGCATCACAAAAATCGACG
CTCAAGTCAGAGGTGGCGAAACCCGACAGGACTATAAAGATACCAGGCGTTTCCCCCTGGAAGCTCCCTC
GTGCGCTCTCCTGTTCCGACCCTGCCGCTTACCGGATACCTGTCCGCCTTTCTCCCTTCGGGAAGCGTGG
CGCTTTCTCATAGCTCACGCTGTAGGTATCTCAGTTCGGTGTAGGTCGTTCGCTCCAAGCTGGGCTGTGT
GCACGAACCCCCCGTTCAGCCCGACCGCTGCGCCTTATCCGGTAACTATCGTCTTGAGTCCAACCCGGTA
AGACACGACTTATCGCCACTGGCAGCAGCCACTGGTAACAGGATTAGCAGAGCGAGGTATGTAGGCGGTG
CTACAGAGTTCTTGAAGTGGTGGCCTAACTACGGCTACACTAGAAGAACAGTATTTGGTATCTGCGCTCT
GCTGAAGCCAGTTACCTTCGGAAAAAGAGTTGGTAGCTCTTGATCCGGCAAACAAACCACCGCTGGTAGC
GGTGGTTTTTTTGTTTGCAAGCAGCAGATTACGCGCAGAAAAAAAGGATCTCAAGAAGATCCTTTGATCT
TTTCTACGGGGTCTGACGCTCAGTGGAACGAAAACTCACGTTAAGGGATTTTGGTCATGAGATTATCAAA
AAGGATCTTCACCTAGATCCTTTTAAATTAAAAATGAAGTTTTAAATCAATCTAAAGTATATATGAGTAA
ACTTGGTCTGACAGTTACCAATGCTTAATCAGTGAGGCACCTATCTCAGCGATCTGTCTATTTCGTTCAT
CCATAGTTGCCTGACTCCCCGTCGTGTAGATAACTACGATACGGGAGGGCTTACCATCTGGCCCCAGTGC
TGCAATGATACCGCGAGACCCACGCTCACCGGCTCCAGATTTATCAGCAATAAACCAGCCAGCCGGAAGG
GCCGAGCGCAGAAGTGGTCCTGCAACTTTATCCGCCTCCATCCAGTCTATTAATTGTTGCCGGGAAGCTA
GAGTAAGTAGTTCGCCAGTTAATAGTTTGCGCAACGTTGTTGCCATTGCTACAGGCATCGTGGTGTCACG
CTCGTCGTTTGGTATGGCTTCATTCAGCTCCGGTTCCCAACGATCAAGGCGAGTTACATGATCCCCCATG
TTGTGCAAAAAAGCGGTTAGCTCCTTCGGTCCTCCGATCGTTGTCAGAAGTAAGTTGGCCGCAGTGTTAT
CACTCATGGTTATGGCAGCACTGCATAATTCTCTTACTGTCATGCCATCCGTAAGATGCTTTTCTGTGAC
TGGTGAGTACTCAACCAAGTCATTCTGAGAATAGTGTATGCGGCGACCGAGTTGCTCTTGCCCGGCGTCA
ATACGGGATAATACCGCGCCACATAGCAGAACTTTAAAAGTGCTCATCATTGGAAAACGTTCTTCGGGGC
GAAAACTCTCAAGGATCTTACCGCTGTTGAGATCCAGTTCGATGTAACCCACTCGTGCACCCAACTGATC
TTCAGCATCTTTTACTTTCACCAGCGTTTCTGGGTGAGCAAAAACAGGAAGGCAAAATGCCGCAAAAAAG
GGAATAAGGGCGACACGGAAATGTTGAATACTCATACTCTTCCTTTTTCAATATTATTGAAGCATTTATC
AGGGTTATTGTCTCATGAGCGGATACATATTTGAATGTATTTAGAAAAATAAACAAATAGGGGTTCCGCG
CACATTTCCCCGAAAAGTGCCACCTGACGTCTAAGAAACCATTATTATCATGACATTAACCTATAAAAAT
AGGCGTATCACGAGGCCCTTTCGTCTCGCGCGTTTCGGTGATGACGGTGAAAACCTCTGACACATGCAGC
TCCCGGAGACGGTCACAGCTTGTCTGTAAGCGGATGCCGGGAGCAGACAAGCCCGTCAGGGCGCGTCAGC
GGGTGTTGGCGGGTGTCGGGGCTGGCTTAACTATGCGGCATCAGAGCAGATTGTACTGAGAGTGCACCAT
ATGCGGTGTGAAATACCGCACAGATGCGTAAGGAGAAAATACCGCATCAGGAAATTGTAAGCGTTAATAT
TTTGTTAAAATTCGCGTTAAATTTTTGTTAAATCAGCTCATTTTTTAACCAATAGGCCGAAATCGGCAAA
ATCCCTTATAAATCAAAAGAATAGACCGAGATAGGGT
[37 nt withheld, positions 7038-7074]
AAAGAACGTGGACTCCAACGTCAAAGG
[49 nt withheld, positions 7102-7150]
T
[91 nt withheld, positions 7152-7242]
G
[124 nt withheld, positions 7244-7367]
CCATTCGCCATTCAGGCTGCGCAACTGTTGGGAAGGGCGATCGGTGCGGGCCTCTTCGCTATTACGCCAG
CTGGCGAAAGGGGGATGTGCTGCAAGGCGATTAAGTTGGGTAACGCCAGGGTTTTCCCAGTCACGACGTT
GTAAAACGACGGCCAGTGAATTGTAATACGACTCACTATAGGGCGAATTCGAGCTCGCCC
Features (pLannotate 1.2.2; 17 found; start..end, strand, type, name):
      1..304     +  enhancer       CMV enhancer: human cytomegalovirus immediate early enhancer
    305..508     +  promoter       CMV promoter: human cytomegalovirus (CMV) immediate early promoter
    598..637     +  5'UTR          HSV TK 5'-UTR: 5' untranslated region from the herpes simplex virus thymidine kinase gene
    667..3201    +  CDS            VAV1: VAV_HUMAN - Also known as VAV. Experimental evidence at protein level: Swiss-Prot protein existence level 1. Couples tyrosine kinase signals with the activation of the Rho/Rac GTPases, thus leading to cell differentiation and/or proliferation. From Homo sapiens (Human).
   3266..3838    +  intron         β-globin intron: intron from rabbit β-globin gene
   3842..3964    +  CDS            HBB: HBB_COLGU - Experimental evidence at transcript level: Swiss-Prot protein existence level 2. Involved in oxygen transport from the lung to the various peripheral tissues. From Colobus guereza (Mantled guereza) (Eastern black-and-white colobus monkey).
   4035..4090    +  polyA_signal   β-globin poly(A) signal: rabbit β-globin polyadenylation signal (Gil and Proudfoot, 1987)
   4430..4619    -  promoter       SV40 promoter: SV40 early promoter
   4619..4673    -  CDS            lacI (fragment): lac repressor; lacI; The lac repressor binds to the lac operator to inhibit transcription in E. coli. This inhibition can be relieved by adding lactose or isopropyl-β-D-thiogalactopyranoside (IPTG).
   4856..5444    -  rep_origin     ori: high-copy-number ColE1/pMB1/pBR322/pUC origin of replication
   5615..6475    -  CDS            AmpR: β-lactamase; bla; confers resistance to ampicillin, carbenicillin, and related antibiotics
   6476..6580    -  promoter       AmpR promoter: bla
   6675..6710    +  CDS            rop (fragment): Rop protein, which maintains plasmids at low copy number; rop
   6812..6911    +  misc_feature   bom (fragment): basis of mobility region from pBR322
   6939..7367    -  rep_origin     f1 ori (sequence partly withheld): f1 bacteriophage origin of replication; arrow indicates direction of (+) strand synthesis
   7371..7528    -  CDS            lacZα (fragment): LacZα fragment of β-galactosidase; lacZ fragment
   7531..7549    +  promoter       T7 promoter: promoter for bacteriophage T7 RNA polymerase
