[The description below was written by a language model from this plasmid's Addgene catalogue record and pLannotate feature annotations shown in this document.]
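Description:
pC.HA Vav1 is a mammalian expression plasmid that carries the human VAV1 cDNA in the pC.HA backbone. It is propagated in E. coli through a high-copy ColE1/pUC-type origin and selected with ampicillin via the β-lactamase gene and its native promoter. The sequenced record is 7,567 nt, slightly less than the sum of the catalogue's approximate backbone (5.4 kb) and insert (2.5 kb) sizes. The backbone also contains an f1 phage origin, a T7 promoter, and short remnants of lacZα, lacI, rop and the pBR322 bom region, which appear to be leftovers from parental cloning vectors. No mammalian drug-selection marker is annotated. An SV40 early promoter segment lies on the reverse strand downstream of the expression cassette, with only a lacI fragment annotated after it.

The expression cassette begins with the human cytomegalovirus immediate early enhancer and promoter, followed by the HSV thymidine kinase 5′ untranslated region and then the VAV1 open reading frame of about 2.5 kb, cloned between XbaI and SpeI sites. Downstream lie a rabbit β-globin intron, a short β-globin coding remnant and the rabbit β-globin polyadenylation signal, which provide splicing and 3′ end processing for efficient mRNA production. The catalogue lists a C-terminal HA epitope tag supplied by the backbone. The feature table does not annotate it separately, though a short unannotated gap follows the VAV1 coding sequence.

VAV1 couples tyrosine kinase signals to activation of Rho/Rac GTPases. The construct is suited to transient overexpression of HA-tagged Vav1 in mammalian cells, with detection or immunoprecipitation through the tag, consistent with the associated study of how Vav family proteins couple to cell surface receptors.
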