Addgene plasmid #14553: pC.HA Vav1
Depositing lab: Joan Brugge. Depositing organization: Harvard Medical School. Publication: Vav family proteins couple to diverse cell surface receptors. Moores SL, Selfors LM, Fredericks J, Breit T, Fujikawa K, Alt FW, Brugge JS, Swat W. Mol Cell Biol. 2000 Sep . 20(17):6364-73. 10.1128/MCB.20.17.6364-6373.2000 PubMed 10938113.
Backbone
  Vector backbone: pC.HA
  Backbone size w/o insert (bp): 5400
  Vector type: Mammalian Expression
Growth in bacteria
  Bacterial resistance: Ampicillin, 100 μg/mL
  Growth temperature: 37°C
  Growth strain: DH5alpha
  Copy number: Unknown
Gene/Insert
  Gene/Insert name: Vav1
  Species: H. sapiens (human)
  Insert size (bp): 2500
  Entrez Gene: VAV1 (a.k.a. VAV)
  Tag / fusion protein: HA (C terminal on backbone)
  Cloning method: Restriction Enzyme; 5′ cloning site XbaI (not destroyed); 3′ cloning site SpeI (unknown if destroyed)
  Sequencing primers: 5′ CMV-F
Resource information
  A portion of this plasmid was derived from a plasmid made by: human vav1 cDNA was obtained from Amnon Altman
Terms and licenses: Academic/Nonprofit Terms; Industry Terms: Not Available to Industry
How to cite: pC.HA Vav1 was a gift from Joan Brugge (Addgene plasmid # 14553 ; http://n2t.net/addgene:14553 ; RRID:Addgene_14553)
