>Addgene plasmid #14553 | pC.HA Vav1 | addgene partial sequence | sequence record 21358 | CMV-F 5'-CGCAAATGGGCGGTAGGCGTG-3'
TTGAACCGTCAGAATCGCCTGGAGACGCCATCCACGCTGTTTTGACCTCCATAGAAGACACCGGGACCGA
TCCAGCCTCCGGGGGATCTTGGTGGCGTGAAACTCCCGCACCTCTTCGGCCAGCGCCTTGTAGAAGCGCG
TATGGCTTCTAGAATGGAGCTGTGGCGCCAATGCACCCACTGGCTCATCCAGTGCCGGGTGCTGCCGCCC
AGCCACCGCGTGACCTGGGATGGGGCTCAGGTGTGTGAACTGGCCCAGGCCCTCCGGGATGGTGTCCTTC
TGTGTCAGCTGCTTAACAACCTGCTACCCCATGCCATCAACCTGCGTGAGGTCAACCTGCGCCCCCAGAT
GTCCCAGTTCCTGTGCCTTAAGAACATTAGAACCTTCCTGTCCACCTGCTGTGAGAAGTTCGGCCTCAAG
CGGAGCGAGCTCTTCGAAGCCTTTGACCTCTTCGATGTGCAGGATTTTGGCAAGGTCATCTACACCCTGT
CTGCTCTGTCCTGGACCCCGATCGCCCAGAACAGGGGGATCATGCCCTTCCCCACCGAGGAGGAGAGTGT
AGGTGATGAAGACATCTACAGTGGCCTGTCCGACCAGATCGACGACACGGTGGAGGAGGATGAGGACCTG
TATGACTGCGTGGAGAATGAGGAGGCGGAAGGCGACGAGATCTATGAGGACCTCATGCGCTCGGAGCCCG
TGTCCATGCCGCCCAAGATGACAGAGTATGACAAGCGCTGCTGCTGCCT
